Addgene plasmid #168006: APT3-PTEN (PTEN high)
Purpose: positive selection PACE Accessory Plasmid
Depositing lab: David Liu. Depositing organization: Broad Institute. Publication: Phage-assisted evolution of botulinum neurotoxin proteases with reprogrammed specificity. Blum TR, Liu H, Packer MS, Xiong X, Lee PG, Zhang S, Richter M, Minasov G, Satchell KJF, Dong M, Liu DR. Science. 2021 Feb 19;371(6531):803-810. doi: 10.1126/science.abf5972. PubMed 33602850.
Backbone
  Vector backbone: SC101
  Backbone manufacturer: David Liu Lab
  Vector type: Synthetic Biology
Growth in bacteria
  Bacterial resistance: Ampicillin, 100 μg/mL
  Growth temperature: 37°C
  Growth strain: DH5alpha
  Copy number: Low Copy
Gene/Insert
  Gene/Insert name: PTEN-T3'PAP
  Species: Synthetic
  Cloning method: Ligation Independent Cloning
Terms and licenses: Academic/Nonprofit Terms; Industry Terms: Not Available to Industry
Depositor comments: Additional insert: gIII/luxAB
How to cite: APT3-PTEN (PTEN high) was a gift from David Liu (Addgene plasmid # 168006 ; http://n2t.net/addgene:168006 ; RRID:Addgene_168006)
