[The description below was written by a language model from this plasmid's Addgene catalogue record and pLannotate feature annotations shown in this document.]
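Description:
APT3-PTEN (PTEN high) is a low-copy bacterial accessory plasmid for positive selection in phage-assisted continuous evolution (PACE), built on a pSC101-type backbone. It replicates in E. coli through the pSC101 origin together with the Rep101 (RepA) protein it encodes, and it is selected with ampicillin via a bla cassette driven by its own promoter. The sequenced record is about 10 kb.

The payload consists of two divergently arranged units that together link protease activity to phage propagation. The first, named PTEN-T3'PAP in the record, is annotated as a T7 lysozyme segment, a short fragment of human PTEN, and a T7-family RNA polymerase coding sequence in series on the same strand. This layout fits a protease-activated polymerase, in which the lysozyme, a natural inhibitor of the polymerase, is tethered through a linker carrying the PTEN-derived sequence. Cleavage of that linker would release the inhibitor and restore transcription. The insert name and the downstream promoter suggest the polymerase has T3 promoter specificity, although the automated annotation matches it to T7 RNA polymerase. The promoter driving this fusion is not annotated, and the meaning of "PTEN high" is not stated.

The second unit, on the opposite strand, places a T3 promoter upstream of M13 gene III followed by luxA and luxB. Gene III encodes the minor coat protein pIII, which is required for phage infectivity. The luciferase genes provide a luminescence readout of the same transcriptional output. rrnB T1 terminators insulate the cassettes. The associated work concerns evolving botulinum neurotoxin proteases with reprogrammed specificity, so this plasmid presumably rewards phage-encoded protease variants that cut the PTEN-derived sequence.
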