Features (pLannotate 1.2.2; 13 found; start..end, strand, type, name):
    107..211     +  promoter       AmpR promoter: bla
    212..1072    +  CDS            AmpR: β-lactamase; bla; confers resistance to ampicillin, carbenicillin, and related antibiotics
   1123..1169    +  terminator     rrnB T1 terminator: transcription terminator T1 from the E. coli rrnB gene
   1355..1806    +  CDS            T7 lysozyme (fragment): lysozyme from bacteriophage T7 inhibitor of T7 RNA polymerase
   1835..1897    +  CDS            PTEN (fragment): PTEN_HUMAN - Also known as MMAC1, TEP1. Experimental evidence at protein level: Swiss-Prot protein existence level 1. [Isoform alpha]: Functional kinase, like isoform 1 it antagonizes the PI3K-AKT/PKB signaling pathway. Plays a role in mitochondrial energetic metabolism by promoting COX activity and ATP production, via collaboration with isoform 1 in increasing protein levels of PINK1. From Homo sapiens (Human).
   1928..4573    +  CDS            RPOL_BPT7: Experimental evidence at protein level: Swiss-Prot protein existence level 1. Highly processive DNA-dependent RNA polymerase that catalyzes the transcription of class II and class III viral genes. Recognizes a specific promoter sequence and enters first into an 'abortive phase' where very short transcripts are synthesized and released before proceeding to the processive transcription of long RNA chains. Unwinds the double-stranded DNA to expose the coding strand for templating. Participates in the initiation of viral DNA replication presumably by making primers accessible to the DNA polymerase
   4673..5653    -  CDS            LuxB: LuxB luciferase subunit; luxB; from the Photorhabdus luminescens bioluminescence operon
   5717..6796    -  CDS            luxA (sequence partly withheld): LUXA1_PHOLU - Experimental evidence at protein level: Swiss-Prot protein existence level 1. Light-emitting reaction in luminous bacteria. From Photorhabdus luminescens (Xenorhabdus luminescens).
   6796..8069    -  CDS            M13 gene III (fragment) (sequence partly withheld): pIII; III; minor coat protein
   8251..8269    -  promoter       T3 promoter: promoter for bacteriophage T3 RNA polymerase
   8294..8338    -  terminator     rrnB T1 terminator: transcription terminator T1 from the E. coli rrnB gene
   8833..9055    +  rep_origin     pSC101 ori: low-copy replication origin that requires the Rep101 protein
   9103..10053   +  CDS            Rep101: RepA protein needed for replication with the pSC101 origin; rep101
>Addgene plasmid #168006 | APT3-PTEN (PTEN high) | addgene full sequence | sequence record 330210 | Addgene NGS Result
ACGGCCTATTTGGCCTAAGGGCCTCGTGATACGCCTATTTTTATAGGTTAATGTCATGATAATAATGGTT
TCTTAGACGTCAGGTGGCACTTTTCGGGGAAATGTGCGCGGAACCCCTATTTGTTTATTTTTCTAAATAC
ATTCAAATATGTATCCGCTCATGAGACAATAACCCTGATAAATGCTTCAATAATATTGAAAAAGGAAGAG
TATGAGTATTCAACATTTCCGTGTCGCCCTTATTCCCTTTTTTGCGGCATTTTGCCTTCCTGTTTTTGCT
CACCCAGAAACGCTGGTGAAAGTAAAAGATGCTGAAGATCAGTTGGGTGCACGAGTGGGTTACATCGAAC
TGGATCTCAACAGCGGTAAGATCCTTGAGAGTTTTCGCCCCGAAGAACGTTTTCCAATGATGAGCACTTT
TAAAGTTCTGCTATGTGGCGCGGTATTATCCCGTATTGACGCCGGGCAAGAGCAACTCGGTCGCCGCATA
CACTATTCTCAGAATGACTTGGTTGAGTACTCACCAGTCACAGAAAAGCATCTTACGGATGGCATGACAG
TAAGAGAATTATGCAGTGCTGCCATAACCATGAGTGATAACACTGCGGCCAACTTACTTCTGACAACGAT
CGGAGGACCGAAGGAGCTAACCGCTTTTTTGCACAACATGGGGGATCATGTAACTCGCCTTGATCGTTGG
GAACCGGAGCTGAATGAAGCCATACCAAACGACGAGCGTGACACCACGATGCCTGTAGCAATGGCAACAA
CGTTGCGCAAACTATTAACTGGCGAACTACTTACTCTAGCTTCCCGGCAACAATTAATAGACTGGATGGA
GGCGGATAAAGTTGCAGGACCACTTCTGCGCTCGGCCCTTCCGGCTGGCTGGTTTATTGCTGATAAATCT
GGAGCCGGTGAGCGTGGGTCTCGCGGTATCATTGCAGCACTGGGGCCAGATGGTAAGCCCTCCCGTATCG
TAGTTATCTACACGACGGGGAGTCAGGCAACTATGGATGAACGAAATAGACAGATCGCTGAGATAGGTGC
CTCACTGATTAAGCATTGGTAACGTAATGCTCTGCCAGTGTTACAACCAATTAACCAATTCTGATTTCCG
GTCAAATAAAACGAAAGGCTCAGTCGAAAGACTGGGCCTTTCGTTTTATTCTAGAGCACAGCTAACACCA
CGTCGTCCCTATCTGCTGCCCTAGGTCTATGAGTGGTTGCTGGATAACTTTACGGGCATGCATAAGGCTC
GTAATATATATTCAGGGAGACCACAACGGTTTCCCTCTACAAATAATTTTGTTTAACTTTTACTAGAGTT
CCTTCCTCGAAAGGAAAAAAAAAAATGGCTCGTGTACAGTTTAAACAACGTGAATCTACTGACGCAATCT
TTGTTCACTGCTCGGCTACCAAGCCAAGTCAGAATGTTGGTGTCCGTGAGATTCGCCAGTGGCACAAAGA
GCAGGGTTGGCTCGATGTGGGATACCACTTTATCATCAAGCGAGACGGTACTGTGGAGGCAGGACGAGAT
GAGATGGCTGTAGGCTCTCACGCTAAGGGTTACAACCACAACTCTATCGGCGTCTGCCTTGTTGGTGGTA
TCGACGATAAAGGTAAGTTCGACGCTAACTTTACGCCAGCCCAAATGCAATCCCTTCGCTCACTGCTTGT
CACACTGCTGGCTAAGTACGAAGGCGCTGTGCTTCGCGCCCATCATGAGGTGGCGCCGAAGGCTTCCCCT
TCGTTCGACCTTAAGCGTTGGTGGGAGAAGAACGAACTGGTCACATCTGACCGTGGTAGCGGCGGTGGTG
CGAGTGGTGGTGCGGAGAACGGTTCCTTATGCGACCAAGAGATCGATTCGATCTGCAGTATCGAGAGAGC
AGATAACGGCGGTAGCGCAGGCAGTGGAGCGGGCGGTAACACGATTAACATCGCTAAGAACGACTTCTCT
GACATCGAACTGGCTGCTATCCCGTTCAACACTCTGGCTGACCATTACGGTGAGCGTTTAGCTCGCGAAC
AGTTGGCCCTTGAGCATGAGTCTTACGAGATGGGTGAAGCACGCTTCCGCAAGATGTTTGAGCGTCAACT
TAAAGCTGGTGAGGTTGCGGATAACGCTGCCGCCAAGCCTCTCATCACTACCCTACTCCCTAAGATGATT
GCACGCATCAACGACTGGTTTGAGGAAGTGAAAGCTAAGCTCGGCAGGCGCCCGACAGCCTTCCAGTTCC
TGCAAGAAATCAAGCCGGAAGCCGTAGCGTACATCACCATTAAGACCACTCTGGCTTGCCTAACCAGTGC
TGACAATACAACCGTTCAGGCTGTAGCAAGCGCAATCGGTCGGGCCATTGAGGACGAGGCTCGCTTCGGT
CGTATCCGTGACCTTGAAGCTAAGCACTTCAAGAAAAACGTTGAGGAACAACTCAACAAGCGCGTAGGGC
ACGTCTACAAGAAAGCATTTATGCAAGTTGTCGAGGCTGACATGCTCTCTAAGGGTCTACTCGGTGGCGA
GGCGTGGTCTTCGTGGTATAAGAAAGACTCTATTCATGTAGGAGTACGCTGCATCGAGATGCTCATTAAG
TCAACTGGAATGGTTAGCTTACACCGCCAAAATGCTGGCGTAGTAGGTCAAGACTCTGAGACTATCGAAC
TCGCACCTGAATACGCTGAGGCTATCGCAACCCGTGCAGGTGCGCTGGCTGGCATCTCTCCGATGTTCCA
ACCTTGCGTAGTTCCTCCTAAGCCGTGGACTGGCATTACTGGTGGTGGCTATTGGGCTAACGGTCGTCGT
CCTCTGGCGCTGGTGCGTACTCACAGTAAGAAAGCACTGATGCGCTACGAAGACGTTTACATGCCTGAGG
TGTACAAAGCGATTAACATTGCGCAAAACACCGCATGGAAAATCAACAAGAAAGTCCTAGCGGTCGCCAA
CGTAATCACCAAGTGGAAGCATTGTCCGGTCGAGGACATCCCTGCGATTGAGCGTGAAGAACTCCCGATG
AAACCGGAAGACATCGACATGAATCCTGAGGCTCTCACCGCGTGGAAACGTGCTGCCGCTGCTGTGTACC
GCAAGGACAAGGCTCGCAAGTCTCGCCGTATCAGACTTGAGTTCATGCTTGAGCAAGCCAATAAGTTTGC
TAACCATAAGGCCATCTGGTTCCCTTACAACATGGACTGGCGCGGTCGTGTTTACGCTGTGTCAATGTTC
AACCCGCAAGGTAACGATATGACCAAAGGACTGCTTACGCTGGCGAAAGGTAAACCAATCGGTAAGGAAG
GTTACTACTGGCTGAAAATCCACGGTGCAAACTGTGCGGGTGTCGATAAGGTTCCGTTCCCTGAGCGCAT
CAAGTTCATTGAGGAAAACCACGAGAACATCATGGCTTGCGCTAAGTCTCCACTGGAGAACACTTGGTGG
GCTGAGCAAGATTCTCCGTTCTGCTTCCTTGCGTTCTGCTTTGAGTACGCTGGGGTACAGCACCACGGCC
TGAGCTATAACTGCTCCCTTCCGCTGGCGTTTGACGGGTCTTGCTCTGTCATCCAGCACTTCTCCGCGAT
GCTCCGAGATGAGGTAGGTGGTCGCGCGGTTAACTTGCTTCCTAGTGAAACCGTTCAGGACATCTACGGG
ATTGTTGCTAAGAAAGTCAACGAGATTCTACAAGCAGACGCAATCAATGGGACCGATAACGAAGTAGTTA
CCGTGACCGATGAGAACACTGGTGAAATCTCTGAGAAAGTCAAGCTGGGCACTAAGGCACTGGCTGGTCA
ATGGCTGGCTTACGGTGTTACTCGCAGTGTGACTAAGCGTTCAGTCATGACGCTGGCTTACGGGTCCAAA
GAGTTCGGCTTCCGTCAACAAGTGCTGGACGATACCATTCAGCCAGCTATTGATTCCGGCAAGGGTCTGA
TGTTCACCCAGCCGAATCAGGCTGCTAGATACATGGCTAAGCTGATTTGGGAATCTGTGAGCGTGACGGT
GGTAGCTGCGGTTGAAGCAATGAACTGGCTTAAGTCTGCTGCTAAGCTGCTGGCTGCTGAGGTCAAAGAT
AAGAAGACTGGAGAGATTCTTCGCAAGCGTTGCGCTGTGCATTGGATAACTCCTGATGGTTTCCCTGTGT
GGCAGGAATACAAGAAGCCTATTCAGACGCGCTTGGACCTGATGTTCCTCGGTCAGTTCCGCTTACAGCT
TACCATTAACACCAACAAAGATAGCGAGATTGATGCACACAAACAGGAGGCTGGTATCGCTCCTAACTTT
GTACACAGCCAAGACGGTAGCCACCTTCGTAAGACTGTAGTGTGGGCACACGAGAAGTACGGAATCGAAT
CTTTTGCACTGATTCACGACTCCTTCGGTACCATTCCGGCTGACGCTGCGAACCTGTTCAAAGCAGTGCG
CGAAACTATGGTTGACACATATGAGTCTTGTGATGTACTGGCTGATTTCTACGACCAGTTCGCTGACCAG
TTGCACGAGTCTCAATTGGACAAAATGCCAGCACTTCCGGCTAAAGGTAACTTGAACCTCCGTGACATCT
TAGAGTCGGACTTCGCGTTCGCGTAATGGAGATTTTCAACATGACGCCATGGGCATTAAAAAATGCCCTC
TTGGGTTATCAAGAGGGTCATTATATTTGCTGAGGAGTGCCGTTAATTAAGTTTAGGTATATTCCGTGTG
GTACTTCTTAATATTATCATCAACAATATTGATTACATTTTTTTGGCTCATCAAATCATTCATTGGTTCA
AAGGACAGCAATACACTTTTCGCACCACACTTTTCAATTGCCAACTTAGCCGCAGTTATACACTCCGTAT
AATTTCCGACAGCGTTTTCTGCAATTATTTCTTCAAGTTTATTTTCGAAATTTTCATTAGGGTGCATTTC
AAGAACATAATCACTAATAAATGCACGCGTCTCTTGTTTAGCTTTATTACTATCTTCGTTATAGTTAACT
AATATCATTAACTGATGGTCTATCTCTGATAGGTCAACGTCATATTTATCCGCAACGGCTTTATATCTTT
CAGCATATTCATATCTAACATCATTAGAATCATCCCACTTAAAGATGAGAGGAATACCTTTTTTGGCCGC
CCACTCAACAATATGATGACTGGTTGCTGTTACATATTTCCGAGGTCCGCCTGGCGTATAAGCATGGGGA
TTTACAGATATTTTAGGGAAGCTATAAAAATCGTTATCTGGATTACAATAGCCTGTTGTTAAAGCATCGT
TAATGATTTCATAACACTCTTCAAATAGTTGCTGTTGATATTCAACCGGGCGATTAAAAAAATGCATTTC
ATCTTTTTTTTCGCAATCACTAAACCCTAAAATAAATCTCCCTTCACTTAACTGATCCAATAAGCAAGCT
TCCTCCGCTATGCGGACAGGATGATGAGTTGTAATGATGTGATTTAATGAACCAATTTTAATTTTCTCTG
TTAAACCGAGCAGAAAACCAGAAACAGTCAGAGGAGCGCCGACAACACCATTATCTGAAAAATGATTTTC
ATACACTAAAATCTGTTCAAAATTCAACTTATCAACATACTCCGTTATTTCCTGCATGCGAACTATACTC
TGTTCTTGAACAGTTGTTGAATTGATGAAGTTAAGGAAGAACAATCCAAATTTGCTACCGCCACCGCCGC
TACCGCCACCGCCGCTACCGCCACCGCCGCTACCGCCACCGCCATAATATAATAGCGAACGTTGTTTTTC
TTTAAGAAATGGCATGACATCAGACTGGAAGAGCTTCATGGAAGCAATAATTTCGTCTACTGTTCCATTA
GCTTCAAATCCACAACAAATATTTGATATTCCTGTAGCATCAATGTCTTTTTGAATTATGTCAATACATT
CCTGCGGCGTTCCCACGGGATTGATTTCGTAACTGTAATCAATACGGCGATTAGTATCTTTATGTCCTTT
TAATACAAAGTCACGCCACTGCCCTTTATTGAAATCATAACCTCTTGTTTGGTCTGAATCATCAAAAATA
GTCGTAGCATTCACATAAGAATCATACCAATGCCCCAGAAATTTCCGGCAAATCTCTTTCGCTTTAATTG
AGTCATGATCTACAGATGTTATATATGATAAGCAATGGTCGATATTATGAATATCGTGCCCATATTCTTG
AGCCACTTCATTATAAAGCTCAAGTTGTGCTTTCTTTTCGTTAGTATTTATAATCCAACTTAATATCATC
GGTAGGCCAAATTGAGCAGCCCACTCAGTCGTCGAAGCTGATTCAGCCACCACATAAACCGGTGCGCCAC
CTCTGCTATACGCCGCGGGGTTTACTTTTACCTTATGGAACTTGATATGTTCATTATCAGCTTCCATATA
TCCCTCTGTCATGCCATTCTTTATCAGCCCGTACCAGCATTCCGCTAAGGCGCGACTGTTATTCATATCT
GTGCCGAATACGCGAAAGTCCTTGTTGTAAAGCCCTCGGCAAATACCAAACCGAAATCGTCCTTTTGACA
TTTGATCCAATAAATTCACATCTTCAAGTTGGCGTACTGGATGGGCTGTGGGAAGAACAATAGCGGCAGT
TCCTACATTCAATTTTTTAGTCGCGCCAAGTAAATATGCAGCAGCGACATAAGGGTTACCAAGCAAACCA
AACTCCGTGAAATGATGCTCCAGTAACCATACGGTATCAAAACCACACTCCTCAGAGATGCGACCTAATT
TAACCAAACGTTTCATTACCTCTGTTTGGGAAAATTGGGGAGGTTGGTATGTAAGCAAAAAGTTTCCAAA
TTTC
[37 nt withheld, positions 6795-6831]
A
[50 nt withheld, positions 6833-6882]
GCGGAACAGGTTGATCTTATCGCAGTCGATACTGAACTCGTAAGGTTTACCAGCGCCAAAGACAAAAGGG
CGACATTCAACCGATTGAGGGAGG
[35 nt withheld, positions 6977-7011]
T
[62 nt withheld, positions 7013-7074]
A
[41 nt withheld, positions 7076-7116]
A
[161 nt withheld, positions 7118-7278]
TCCCTCAGAGC
[82 nt withheld, positions 7290-7371]
GACAGGAGGTTGAGGCAGGTCAGACGATTGG
[176 nt withheld, positions 7403-7578]
C
[305 nt withheld, positions 7580-7884]
T
[98 nt withheld, positions 7886-7983]
G
[85 nt withheld, positions 7985-8069]
TTTTTTCCTTTTTACTGCACCTGCAGGTCTTTCTTATGAGTTACCTCCTGAACTTGGTAAACAGAACAAC
AAAGCTGCCTGATAGTGGCCTTTATTTTTGGCATAAATAACAGAATAAACACTGCACTGTGTATTCATTC
CAACGAGTGAATACACGGAGCAATGTCGCTCCTTCTTTCTCCCTTTAGTGAGGGTTAATTGTAGGGTCCC
TAAGTCTCCTCAGCAAAACGAAAGGCCCAGTCTTTCGACTGAGCCTTTCGTTTTATTTGACCGGATGTCC
TCTTGACAGTAAGACGGGTAAGCCTGTTGATGATACCGCTGCCTTACTGGGTGCATTAGCCAGTCTGAAT
GACCTGTCACGGGATAATCCGAAGTGGTCAGACTGGAAAATCAGAGGGCAGGAACTGCTGAACAGCAAAA
AGTCAGATAGCACCACATAGCAGACCCGCCATAAAACGCCCTGAGAAGCCCGTGACGGGCTTTTCTTGTA
TTATGGGTAGTTTCCTTGCATGAATCCATAAAAGGCGCCTGTAGTGCCATTTACCCCCATTCACTGCCAG
AGCCGTGAGCGCAGCGAACTGAATGTCACGAAAAAGACAGCGACTCAGGTGCCTGATGGTCGGAGACAAA
AGGAATATTCAGCGATTTGCCCGAGCTTGCGAGGGTGCTACTTAAGCCTTTAGGGTTTTAAGGTCTGTTT
TGTAGAGGAGCAAACAGCGTTTGCGACATCCTTTTGTAATACTGCGGAACTGACTAAAGTAGTGAGTTAT
ACACAGGGCTGGGATCTATTCTTTTTATCTTTTTTTATTCTTTCTTTATTCTATAAATTATAACCACTTG
AATATAAACAAAAAAAACACACAAAGGTCTAGCGGAATTTACAGAGGGTCTAGCAGAATTTACAAGTTTT
CCAGCAAAGGTCTAGCAGAATTTACAGATACCCACAACTCAAAGGAAAAGGACTAGTAATTATCATTGAC
TAGCCCATCTCAATTGGTATAGTGATTAAAATCACCTAGACCAATTGAGATGTATGTCTGAATTAGTTGT
TTTCAAAGCAAATGAACTAGCGATTAGTCGCTATGACTTAACGGAGCATGAAACCAAGCTAATTTTATGC
TGTGTGGCACTACTCAACCCCACGATTGAAAACCCTACAAGGAAAGAACGGACGGTATCGTTCACTTATA
ACCAATACGCTCAGATGATGAACATCAGTAGGGAAAATGCTTATGGTGTATTAGCTAAAGCAACCAGAGA
GCTGATGACGAGAACTGTGGAAATCAGGAATCCTTTGGTTAAAGGCTTTGAGATTTTCCAGTGGACAAAC
TATGCCAAGTTCTCAAGCGAAAAATTAGAATTAGTTTTTAGTGAAGAGATATTGCCTTATCTTTTCCAGT
TAAAAAAATTCATAAAATATAATCTGGAACATGTTAAGTCTTTTGAAAACAAATACTCTATGAGGATTTA
TGAGTGGTTATTAAAAGAACTAACACAAAAGAAAACTCACAAGGCAAATATAGAGATTAGCCTTGATGAA
TTTAAGTTCATGTTAATGCTTGAAAATAACTACCATGAGTTTAAAAGGCTTAACCAATGGGTTTTGAAAC
CAATAAGTAAAGATTTAAACACTTACAGCAATATGAAATTGGTGGTTGATAAGCGAGGCCGCCCGACTGA
TACGTTGATTTTCCAAGTTGAACTAGATAGACAAATGGATCTCGTAACCGAACTTGAGAACAACCAGATA
AAAATGAATGGTGACAAAATACCAACAACCATTACATCAGATTCCTACCTACGTAACGGACTAAGAAAAA
CACTACACGATGCTTTAACTGCAAAAATTCAGCTCACCAGTTTTGAGGCAAAATTTTTGAGTGACATGCA
AAGTAAGCATGATCTCAATGGTTCGTTCTCATGGCTCACGCAAAAACAACGAACCACACTAGAGAACATA
CTGGCTAAATACGGAAGGATCTGA
